>Addgene plasmid #13391 | pcDNA3 CB1 | addgene full sequence | sequence record 384659 | Addgene NGS Result
TGAGTAGTGCGCGAGCAAAATTTAAGCTACAACAAGGCAAGGCTTGACCGACAATTGCATGAAGAATCTG
CTTAGGGTTAGGCGTTTTGCGCTGCTTCGCGATGTACGGGCCAGATATACGCGTTGACATTGATTATTGA
CTAGTTATTAATAGTAATCAATTACGGGGTCATTAGTTCATAGCCCATATATGGAGTTCCGCGTTACATA
ACTTACGGTAAATGGCCCGCCTGGCTGACCGCCCAACGACCCCCGCCCATTGACGTCAATAATGACGTAT
GTTCCCATAGTAACGCCAATAGGGACTTTCCATTGACGTCAATGGGTGGAGTATTTACGGTAAACTGCCC
ACTTGGCAGTACATCAAGTGTATCATATGCCAAGTACGCCCCCTATTGACGTCAATGACGGTAAATGGCC
CGCCTGGCATTATGCCCAGTACATGACCTTATGGGACTTTCCTACTTGGCAGTACATCTACGTATTAGTC
ATCGCTATTACCATGGTGATGCGGTTTTGGCAGTACATCAATGGGCGTGGATAGCGGTTTGACTCACGGG
GATTTCCAAGTCTCCACCCCATTGACGTCAATGGGAGTTTGTTTTGGCACCAAAATCAACGGGACTTTCC
AAAATGTCGTAACAACTCCGCCCCATTGACGCAAATGGGCGGTAGGCGTGTACGGTGGGAGGTCTATATA
AGCAGAGCTCTCTGGCTAACTAGAGAACCCACTGCTTACTGGCTTATCGAAATTAATACGACTCACTATA
GGGAGACCCAAGCTTGGTACCGAGCTCGGATCCATGAAGTCGATCTTAGACGGCCTTGCAGATACCACCT
TCCGTACCATCACCACAGACCTCCTCTACGTGGGCTCAAATGACATTCAGTACGAAGATATCAAAGGAGA
CATGGCATCCAAATTAGGATACTTCCCACAGAAATTCCCTCTAACTTCCTTCAGGGGTAGTCCCTTCCAA
GAAAAGATGACGGCAGGAGACAACTCCCCGTTGGTTCCAGCAGGAGACACAACCAACATTACAGAGTTCT
ATAACAAGTCTCTCTCATCGTTCAAGGAGAACGAGGACAACATCCAGTGTGGGGAGAATTTTATGGACAT
GGAGTGCTTCATGATTCTGAATCCCAGCCAGCAGCTGGCCATCGCTGTCCTGTCCCTCACCCTGGGCACC
TTCACGGTTCTGGAGAACCTGCTGGTGCTATGTGTCATCCTTCACTCCCGCAGTCTCCGATGCAGGCCTT
CCTACCACTTCATTGGCAGCCTGGCGGTGGCCGATCTCCTGGGAAGTGTCATCTTTGTCTACAGCTTTGT
TGACTTCCACGTGTTCCACCGCAAAGATAGTCCCAATGTGTTTCTGTTCAAACTGGGTGGGGTTACCGCC
TCCTTCACAGCATCTGTGGGCAGCCTGTTCCTCACGGCCATCGACAGGTACATATCCATTCACAGGCCTC
TGGCCTATAAGAGGATCGTCACCAGGCCCAAGGCCGTAGTGGCCTTTTGCTTGATGTGGACTATTGCAAT
AGTAATTGCTGTGTTGCCTCTCCTGGGCTGGAACTGCAAGAAGCTGCAATCTGTTTGCTCAGACATCTTC
CCACTCATTGATGAAACCTACCTGATGTTCTGGATCGGAGTCACCAGTGTGCTGTTGCTGTTCATTGTGT
ATGCATACATGTACATTCTCTGGAAGGCTCACAGCCACGCAGTTCGCATGATCCAGCGTGGAACCCAGAA
AAGCATCATCATTCACACCTCAGAAGATGGCAAGGTGCAGGTGACACGGCCTGACCAAGCCCGCATGGAC
ATTAGGCTGGCCAAAACCCTGGTTCTGATCCTGGTGGTGTTGATCATCTGCTGGGGCCCTCTGCTTGCGA
TCATGGTGTATGATGTCTTTGGGAAGATGAACAAGCTTATCAAGACGGTGTTTGCCTTCTGTAGTATGCT
CTGCCTGCTGAACTCCACCGTGAACCCCATCATCTATGCTCTGAGGAGCAAGGACCTGAGACATGCTTTC
CGCAGCATGTTCCCTTCATGTGAAGGCACTGCGCAGCCTCTAGATAACAGCATGGGGGACTCAGACTGCC
TGCACAAGCACGCCAATAACACAGCCAGCATGCACAGGGCCGCGGAAAGCTGCATCAAGAGCACTGTTAA
GATCGCCAAGGTGACCATGTCTGTGTCCACAGACACGTCTGCCGAGGCTCTGTGAGCCTGCTGCTTTTGT
GGCTGAATTCCCTGCAGATATCCATCACACTGGCGGCCGCTCGAGCATGCATCTAGAGGGCCCTATTCTA
TAGTGTCACCTAAATGCTAGAGCTCGCTGATCAGCCTCGACTGTGCCTTCTAGTTGCCAGCCATCTGTTG
TTTGCCCCTCCCCCGTGCCTTCCTTGACCCTGGAAGGTGCCACTCCCACTGTCCTTTCCTAATAAAATGA
GGAAATTGCATCGCATTGTCTGAGTAGGTGTCATTCTATTCTGGGGGGTGGGGTGGGGCAGGACAGCAAG
GGGGAGGATTGGGAAGACAATAGCAGGCATGCTGGGGATGCGGTGGGCTCTATGGCTTCTGAGGCGGAAA
GAACCAGCTGGGGCTCTAGGGGGTATCCCC
[124 nt withheld, positions 2621-2744]
C
[91 nt withheld, positions 2746-2836]
A
[49 nt withheld, positions 2838-2886]
CCTTTGACGTTGGAGTCCACGTTCTTT
[37 nt withheld, positions 2914-2950]
ACCCTATCTCGGTCTATTCTTTTGATTTATAAGGGATTTTGCCGATTTCGGCCTATTGGTTAAAAAATGA
GCTGATTTAACAAAAATTTAACGCGAATTAATTCTGTGGAATGTGTGTCAGTTAGGGTGTGGAAAGTCCC
CAGGCTCCCCAGCAGGCAGAAGTATGCAAAGCATGCATCTCAATTAGTCAGCAACCAGGTGTGGAAAGTC
CCCAGGCTCCCCAGCAGGCAGAAGTATGCAAAGCATGCATCTCAATTAGTCAGCAACCATAGTCCCGCCC
CTAACTCCGCCCATCCCGCCCCTAACTCCGCCCAGTTCCGCCCATTCTCCGCCCCATGGCTGACTAATTT
TTTTTATTTATGCAGAGGCCGAGGCCGCCTCTGCCTCTGAGCTATTCCAGAAGTAGTGAGGAGGCTTTTT
TGGAGGCCTAGGCTTTTGCAAAAAGCTCCCGGGAGCTTGTATATCCATTTTCGGATCTGATCAAGAGACA
GGATGAGGATCGTTTCGCATGATTGAACAAGATGGATTGCACGCAGGTTCTCCGGCCGCTTGGGTGGAGA
GGCTATTCGGCTATGACTGGGCACAACAGACAATCGGCTGCTCTGATGCCGCCGTGTTCCGGCTGTCAGC
GCAGGGGCGCCCGGTTCTTTTTGTCAAGACCGACCTGTCCGGTGCCCTGAATGAACTGCAGGACGAGGCA
GCGCGGCTATCGTGGCTGGCCACGACGGGCGTTCCTTGCGCAGCTGTGCTCGACGTTGTCACTGAAGCGG
GAAGGGACTGGCTGCTATTGGGCGAAGTGCCGGGGCAGGATCTCCTGTCATCTCACCTTGCTCCTGCCGA
GAAAGTATCCATCATGGCTGATGCAATGCGGCGGCTGCATACGCTTGATCCGGCTACCTGCCCATTCGAC
CACCAAGCGAAACATCGCATCGAGCGAGCACGTACTCGGATGGAAGCCGGTCTTGTCGATCAGGATGATC
TGGACGAAGAGCATCAGGGGCTCGCGCCAGCCGAACTGTTCGCCAGGCTCAAGGCGCGCATGCCCGACGG
CGAGGATCTCGTCGTGACCCATGGCGATGCCTGCTTGCCGAATATCATGGTGGAAAATGGCCGCTTTTCT
GGATTCATCGACTGTGGCCGGCTGGGTGTGGCGGACCGCTATCAGGACATAGCGTTGGCTACCCGTGATA
TTGCTGAAGAGCTTGGCGGCGAATGGGCTGACCGCTTCCTCGTGCTTTACGGTATCGCCGCTCCCGATTC
GCAGCGCATCGCCTTCTATCGCCTTCTTGACGAGTTCTTCTGAGCGGGACTCTGGGGTTCGAAATGACCG
ACCAAGCGACGCCCAACCTGCCATCACGAGATTTCGATTCCACCGCCGCCTTCTATGAAAGGTTGGGCTT
CGGAATCGTTTTCCGGGACGCCGGCTGGATGATCCTCCAGCGCGGGGATCTCATGCTGGAGTTCTTCGCC
CACCCCAACTTGTTTATTGCAGCTTATAATGGTTACAAATAAAGCAATAGCATCACAAATTTCACAAATA
AAGCATTTTTTTCACTGCATTCTAGTTGTGGTTTGTCCAAACTCATCAATGTATCTTATCATGTCTGTAT
ACCGTCGACCTCTAGCTAGAGCTTGGCGTAATCATGGTCATAGCTGTTTCCTGTGTGAAATTGTTATCCG
CTCACAATTCCACACAACATACGAGCCGGAAGCATAAAGTGTAAAGCCTGGGGTGCCTAATGAGTGAGCT
AACTCACATTAATTGCGTTGCGCTCACTGCCCGCTTTCCAGTCGGGAAACCTGTCGTGCCAGCTGCATTA
ATGAATCGGCCAACGCGCGGGGAGAGGCGGTTTGCGTATTGGGCGCTCTTCCGCTTCCTCGCTCACTGAC
TCGCTGCGCTCGGTCGTTCGGCTGCGGCGAGCGGTATCAGCTCACTCAAAGGCGGTAATACGGTTATCCA
CAGAATCAGGGGATAACGCAGGAAAGAACATGTGAGCAAAAGGCCAGCAAAAGGCCAGGAACCGTAAAAA
GGCCGCGTTGCTGGCGTTTTTCCATAGGCTCCGCCCCCCTGACGAGCATCACAAAAATCGACGCTCAAGT
CAGAGGTGGCGAAACCCGACAGGACTATAAAGATACCAGGCGTTTCCCCCTGGAAGCTCCCTCGTGCGCT
CTCCTGTTCCGACCCTGCCGCTTACCGGATACCTGTCCGCCTTTCTCCCTTCGGGAAGCGTGGCGCTTTC
TCATAGCTCACGCTGTAGGTATCTCAGTTCGGTGTAGGTCGTTCGCTCCAAGCTGGGCTGTGTGCACGAA
CCCCCCGTTCAGCCCGACCGCTGCGCCTTATCCGGTAACTATCGTCTTGAGTCCAACCCGGTAAGACACG
ACTTATCGCCACTGGCAGCAGCCACTGGTAACAGGATTAGCAGAGCGAGGTATGTAGGCGGTGCTACAGA
GTTCTTGAAGTGGTGGCCTAACTACGGCTACACTAGAAGAACAGTATTTGGTATCTGCGCTCTGCTGAAG
CCAGTTACCTTCGGAAAAAGAGTTGGTAGCTCTTGATCCGGCAAACAAACCACCGCTGGTAGCGGTGGTT
TTTTTGTTTGCAAGCAGCAGATTACGCGCAGAAAAAAAGGATCTCAAGAAGATCCTTTGATCTTTTCTAC
GGGGTCTGACGCTCAGTGGAACGAAAACTCACGTTAAGGGATTTTGGTCATGAGATTATCAAAAAGGATC
TTCACCTAGATCCTTTTAAATTAAAAATGAAGTTTTAAATCAATCTAAAGTATATATGAGTAAACTTGGT
CTGACAGTTACCAATGCTTAATCAGTGAGGCACCTATCTCAGCGATCTGTCTATTTCGTTCATCCATAGT
TGCCTGACTCCCCGTCGTGTAGATAACTACGATACGGGAGGGCTTACCATCTGGCCCCAGTGCTGCAATG
ATACCGCGAGACCCACGCTCACCGGCTCCAGATTTATCAGCAATAAACCAGCCAGCCGGAAGGGCCGAGC
GCAGAAGTGGTCCTGCAACTTTATCCGCCTCCATCCAGTCTATTAATTGTTGCCGGGAAGCTAGAGTAAG
TAGTTCGCCAGTTAATAGTTTGCGCAACGTTGTTGCCATTGCTACAGGCATCGTGGTGTCACGCTCGTCG
TTTGGTATGGCTTCATTCAGCTCCGGTTCCCAACGATCAAGGCGAGTTACATGATCCCCCATGTTGTGCA
AAAAAGCGGTTAGCTCCTTCGGTCCTCCGATCGTTGTCAGAAGTAAGTTGGCCGCAGTGTTATCACTCAT
GGTTATGGCAGCACTGCATAATTCTCTTACTGTCATGCCATCCGTAAGATGCTTTTCTGTGACTGGTGAG
TACTCAACCAAGTCATTCTGAGAATAGTGTATGCGGCGACCGAGTTGCTCTTGCCCGGCGTCAATACGGG
ATAATACCGCGCCACATAGCAGAACTTTAAAAGTGCTCATCATTGGAAAACGTTCTTCGGGGCGAAAACT
CTCAAGGATCTTACCGCTGTTGAGATCCAGTTCGATGTAACCCACTCGTGCACCCAACTGATCTTCAGCA
TCTTTTACTTTCACCAGCGTTTCTGGGTGAGCAAAAACAGGAAGGCAAAATGCCGCAAAAAAGGGAATAA
GGGCGACACGGAAATGTTGAATACTCATACTCTTCCTTTTTCAATATTATTGAAGCATTTATCAGGGTTA
TTGTCTCATGAGCGGATACATATTTGAATGTATTTAGAAAAATAAACAAATAGGGGTTCCGCGCACATTT
CCCCGAAAAGTGCCACCTGACGTCGACGGATCGGGAGATCTCCCGATCCCCTATGGTGCACTCTCAGTAC
AATCTGCTCTGATGCCGCATAGTTAAGCCAGTATCTGCTCCCTGCTTGTGTGTTGGAGGTCGC
Features (pLannotate 1.2.2; 21 found; start..end, strand, type, name):
    126..505     +  enhancer       CMV enhancer: human cytomegalovirus immediate early enhancer
    506..709     +  promoter       CMV promoter: human cytomegalovirus (CMV) immediate early promoter
    705..738     +  LTR            5' LTR (truncated) (fragment): truncated 5' long terminal repeat (LTR) from HIV-1
    754..772     +  promoter       T7 promoter: promoter for bacteriophage T7 RNA polymerase
    804..2222    +  CDS            Cnr1: CNR1_MOUSE - Experimental evidence at protein level: Swiss-Prot protein existence level 1. G-protein coupled receptor for cannabinoids, including endocannabinoids (eCBs), such as N-arachidonoylethanolamide (also called anandamide or AEA) and 2-arachidonoylglycerol (2-AG) (PubMed:9888857, PubMed:22388959). Mediates many cannabinoid-induced effects, acting, among others, on food intake, memory loss, gastrointestinal motility, catalepsy, ambulatory activity, anxiety, chronic pain (PubMed:9888857, PubMed:27828947). Signaling typically involves reduction in cyclic AMP (PubMed:8832654, PubMed:278289
   2307..2325    -  promoter       SP6 promoter: promoter for bacteriophage SP6 RNA polymerase
   2351..2575    +  polyA_signal   bGH poly(A) signal: bovine growth hormone polyadenylation signal
   2579..2600    +  promoter       SV40 promoter (fragment): SV40 enhancer and early promoter
   2621..3049    +  rep_origin     f1 ori (sequence partly withheld): f1 bacteriophage origin of replication; arrow indicates direction of (+) strand synthesis
   3063..3392    +  promoter       SV40 promoter: SV40 enhancer and early promoter
   3459..4250    +  CDS            neo: KKA2_KLEPN - Also known as kan, nptII. Experimental evidence at protein level: Swiss-Prot protein existence level 1. Resistance to kanamycin, neomycin, paromomycin, ribostamycin, butirosin and gentamicin B. From Klebsiella pneumoniae.
   4274..4432    +  CDS            ble (fragment): BLE_KLEPN - Experimental evidence at protein level: Swiss-Prot protein existence level 1. Binding protein with a strong affinity to the bleomycin family of antibiotics. Binds to CL990; an antimitotic-antibiotic compound. From Klebsiella pneumoniae.
   4427..4548    +  polyA_signal   SV40 poly(A) signal: SV40 polyadenylation signal
   4621..4637    -  protein_bind   lac operator: The lac repressor binds to the lac operator to inhibit transcription in E. coli. This inhibition can be relieved by adding lactose or isopropyl-β-D-thiogalactopyranoside (IPTG). lac repressor encoded by lacI
   4645..4675    -  promoter       lac promoter: promoter for the E. coli lac operon
   4690..4711    -  protein_bind   CAP binding site: CAP binding activates transcription in the presence of cAMP. E. coli catabolite activator protein
   4724..4816    -  CDS            lacI (fragment): lac repressor; lacI; The lac repressor binds to the lac operator to inhibit transcription in E. coli. This inhibition can be relieved by adding lactose or isopropyl-β-D-thiogalactopyranoside (IPTG).
   4999..5587    -  rep_origin     ori: high-copy-number ColE1/pMB1/pBR322/pUC origin of replication
   5758..6618    -  CDS            AmpR: β-lactamase; bla; confers resistance to ampicillin, carbenicillin, and related antibiotics
   6619..6723    -  promoter       AmpR promoter: bla
   6782..6834    -  misc_feature   bom (fragment): basis of mobility region from pBR322
