[The description below was written by a language model from this plasmid's Addgene catalogue record and pLannotate feature annotations shown in this document.]
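Description:
pcDNA3 CB1 is a mammalian expression plasmid built on the Invitrogen pcDNA3 backbone and carrying the mouse cannabinoid receptor 1 coding sequence (Cnr1, also called CB1). The sequenced record is 6,863 nt, consistent with a backbone of about 5.4 kb plus an insert of roughly 1.4 kb. In bacteria the plasmid is maintained at high copy through a ColE1/pUC-type origin and selected with ampicillin via the β-lactamase gene and its native promoter. An f1 origin is also present, which permits production of single-stranded DNA. Short lac promoter/operator, lacI, bom, ble and HIV-1 LTR matches in the annotation are fragments, most likely backbone remnants or chance similarities to backbone sequence rather than functional parts.

The Cnr1 open reading frame was cloned between BamHI and EcoRI sites, both retained, and sits downstream of the human cytomegalovirus immediate early enhancer and promoter, which drive strong constitutive transcription in mammalian cells. The bovine growth hormone polyadenylation signal terminates and stabilises the transcript. T7 and SP6 promoters flank the insert in opposing orientations, serving as sequencing primer sites and potentially allowing in vitro transcription. No epitope tag or reporter fusion is annotated, so the receptor appears to be expressed in untagged form. A separate cassette, in which the SV40 enhancer/early promoter drives the neomycin phosphotransferase gene followed by an SV40 poly(A) signal, allows G418 selection of stably transfected cells.

The construct is intended for heterologous expression of this G-protein coupled cannabinoid receptor in cultured mammalian cells. The associated publication compared the ligand-binding properties of the cloned receptor with those of native CB1 in mouse brain and neuroblastoma cells.
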