Addgene plasmid #13391: pcDNA3 CB1
Purpose: Expresses mouse cannabinoid receptor 1 (CB1) in mammalian cells
Depositing lab: Mary Abood. Publication: Isolation and expression of a mouse CB1 cannabinoid receptor gene. Comparison of binding properties with those of native CB1 receptors in mouse brain and N18TG2 neuroblastoma cells. Abood ME, Ditto KE, Noel MA, Showalter VM, Tao Q. Biochem Pharmacol. 1997 Jan 24. 53(2):207-14. 10.1016/S0006-2952(96)00727-7 PubMed 9037253.
Backbone
  Vector backbone: pcDNA3
  Backbone manufacturer: Invitrogen
  Backbone size w/o insert (bp): 5400
  Vector type: Mammalian Expression
  Selectable markers: Neomycin (select with G418)
Growth in bacteria
  Bacterial resistance: Ampicillin, 100 μg/mL
  Growth temperature: 37°C
  Growth strain: DH5alpha
  Copy number: High Copy
Gene/Insert
  Gene/Insert name: CB1
  Species: M. musculus (mouse)
  Insert size (bp): 1400
  Entrez Gene: Cnr1 (a.k.a. CB-R, CB1, CB1A, CB1B, CB1R)
  Cloning method: Restriction Enzyme; 5′ cloning site BamHI (not destroyed); 3′ cloning site EcoRI (not destroyed)
  Sequencing primers: 5′ T7; 3′ SP6
Terms and licenses: Academic/Nonprofit Terms; Industry Terms: Not Available to Industry
How to cite: pcDNA3 CB1 was a gift from Mary Abood (Addgene plasmid # 13391 ; http://n2t.net/addgene:13391 ; RRID:Addgene_13391)
