>Addgene plasmid #13391 | pcDNA3 CB1 | addgene partial sequence | sequence record 19777 | T7 5'-TAATACGACTCACTATAGGG-3'
AGACGGCCTTGCAGAATACCACCTTCCGTACCATCACCACAGACCTCCTCTACGTGGGCTCAAATGACAT
TCAGTACGAAGATATCAAAGGAGACATGGCATCCAAATTAGGATACTTCCCACAGAAATTCCCTCTAACT
TCCTTCAGGGGTAGTCCCTTCCAAGAAAAGATGACGGCAGGAGACAACTCCCCGTTGGTTCCAGCAGGAG
ACACAACCAACATTACAGAGTTCTATAACAAGTCTCTCTCATCGTTCAAGGAGAACGAGGACAACATCCA
GTGTGGGGAGAATTTTATGGACATGGAGTGCTTCATGATTCTGAATCCCAGCCAGCAGCTGGCCATCGCT
GTCCTGTCCCTCACCCTGGGCACCTTCACGGTTCTGGAGAACCTGCTGGTGCTATGTGTCATCCTTCACT
CCCGCAGTCTCCGATGCAGGCCTTCCTACCACTTCATTGGCAGCCTGGCGGTGGCCGATCTCCTGGGAAG
TGTCATCTTTGTCTACAGCTTTGTTGACTTCCACGTGTTCCACCGCAAAGATAGTCCCAATGTGTTTCTG
TTCAAACTGGGTGGGGTTACCGCCTCCTTCACAGCATCTGTGGGCAGCCTGTTCCTCACGGCCATCGACA
GGTACATATCCATTCACAGGCCTCTGGCCTATAAGAGGATCGTCACCAGGCCCAAGGCCGTAGTGGCCTT
TTGCTTGATGTGGACTATTGCAATAGTAATTGCTGTGTTGCCTCTCCTGGGCTGGAACT
